>Addgene plasmid #35932 | pcDNA-Wnt6-V5 | addgene partial sequence | sequence record 45614 | TK-pA-R
ACCGGTACGCGTAGAATCGAGACCGAGGAGAGGGTTAGGGATAGGCTTACCTTCGAACCGCGGGCCCTCT
AGATCAACCACTTTGTACAAGAAAGCTGGGTCGGCGCGCCCACCCTTCAGAATGCACAGGCAGAGGCTGA
GCTCCTTGCGCACACGGCAGCGGTGGCACTGTACTACGCAGCACCAGTGGAAGCGGCACAGGCAGTTCTC
TTCGAGCTGCACGCTCTCCTGGCGGTGCCCGCGGCCGCAGCACAGCAGGTCGCAGCCGCTGAGGTCCGGG
GCGCTGCTATTGCAGGCGCGACCGCGCGTGCCGGGGGAGCCGGTGCGTCGGTTGGGGGCGCAGAAGTCGG
GCGAATCGGCGGCGTAGAGGAGGTCCGCTCGGCCCGGCGGCTTGAGCGTGCGGACGGCGGGCAGCAGGGC
CTTGCCGTCGTTGGTGCCCATGACGCGTGAGGCGCCGTGGAAGCGCTCCAGCAGCCGCGCGCCCACCTCG
CGAAATGGAGGCAGCTTCTGCCAGCAGGTGCGCAGCGCGCATGATCCCGACAGCCCGTGGCATTTGCACT
CGGTGCGCGTGTGGCTCCGCACGGCCAGCCTGCCCGCCTCGTTGTTGTGCAGTTGCACCAACGCGCGGAT
GTCTCCGCGTCCCCGCTTGTGCCGTGCGTCCATAAAGAGCCTCGACTTCTCGTCCCCGAAGTCCACGTCG
TCGCCGCAGCCTCCCCACTCCCAGGCGGCGCTGCCTTCCGGGGAGCCCGCGGGGCCAGGGGGTCCGGGGG
TGCCGGGCAGGCCGGAGGGCCGGGGAGGGGCCCGCCCGCGGGGCGCCTGGCAGCCGC
