[The description below was written by a language model from this plasmid's Addgene catalogue record.]
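Description:
pcDNA-Wnt6-V5 is a mammalian expression plasmid built on the Invitrogen pcDNA3.2/V5-DEST backbone, carrying the human WNT6 coding sequence as an insert of about 1.1 kb. It is maintained in E. coli as a high-copy plasmid under ampicillin selection. The record provides no feature table, so the origin of replication, polyadenylation signal and any mammalian selection marker are not itemised. The backbone name indicates a Gateway destination vector, although the catalogue entry lists the cloning method as restriction enzyme based.

Expression of Wnt6 is driven by the CMV promoter, a strong constitutive viral promoter widely used for high-level transient expression in transfected mammalian cells. The open reading frame is fused at its C terminus to a V5 epitope tag supplied by the backbone, so the secreted Wnt ligand can be detected or immunoprecipitated with anti-V5 antibodies, without relying on a Wnt6-specific antibody. The insert carries a single recorded nucleotide change, G to A at position 567, which is silent and so does not alter the encoded protein. The listed sequencing primers, T7 forward and V5 reverse, indicate that a T7 priming site lies upstream of the insert and that the tag sequence lies downstream.

The plasmid belongs to a uniform library of human Wnt expression constructs, in which family members are placed in a common vector context so their secretion and signalling activities can be compared directly. Typical uses would be overexpressing tagged Wnt6 in cultured cells to study its processing, secretion and downstream pathway activation.
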