Addgene plasmid #35932: pcDNA-Wnt6-V5
Depositing lab: Marian Waterman. Depositing organization: University of California, Irvine. Publication: A uniform human Wnt expression library reveals a shared secretory pathway and unique signaling activities. Najdi R, Proffitt K, Sprowl S, Kaur S, Yu J, Covey TM, Virshup DM, Waterman ML. Differentiation. 2012 Sep;84(2):203-13. doi: 10.1016/j.diff.2012.06.004. Epub 2012 Jul 9. PubMed 22784633.
Backbone
  Vector backbone: pcDNA3.2/V5-DEST
  Backbone manufacturer: Invitrogen
  Backbone size w/o insert (bp): 7711
  Vector type: Mammalian Expression
Growth in bacteria
  Bacterial resistance: Ampicillin, 100 μg/mL
  Growth temperature: 37°C
  Growth strain: DH5alpha
  Copy number: High Copy
Gene/Insert
  Gene/Insert name: Wnt6 (alt name: Wnt6)
  Species: H. sapiens (human)
  Insert size (bp): 1104
  Mutation: Silent Mutation G (567) --> A
  Entrez Gene: WNT6
  Promoter: CMV
  Tag / fusion protein: V5 (C terminal on backbone)
  Cloning method: Restriction Enzyme
  Sequencing primers: 5′ T7-FWD; 3′ V5-Reverse
Terms and licenses: Academic/Nonprofit Terms; Industry Terms: Not Available to Industry
How to cite: pcDNA-Wnt6-V5 was a gift from Marian Waterman (Addgene plasmid # 35932 ; http://n2t.net/addgene:35932 ; RRID:Addgene_35932)
