LOCUS       Exported 6636 bp ds-DNA circular SYN 12-MAY-2021
DEFINITION  synthetic circular DNA
ACCESSION   .
VERSION     .
KEYWORDS    pcDNA-Wnt6-V5
SOURCE      synthetic DNA construct
  ORGANISM  synthetic DNA construct
REFERENCE   1 (bases 1 to 6636)
  AUTHORS   Najdi R, Proffitt K, Sprowl S, Kaur S, Yu J, Covey TM, Virshup DM,
            Waterman ML
  TITLE     A uniform human Wnt expression library reveals a shared secretory
            pathway and unique signaling activities.
  JOURNAL   Differentiation. 2012 Sep;84(2):203-13. doi:
            10.1016/j.diff.2012.06.004. Epub 2012 Jul 9.
  PUBMED    22784633
REFERENCE   2 (bases 1 to 6636)
  AUTHORS   .
  TITLE     Direct Submission
  JOURNAL   Exported May 12, 2021 from SnapGene Server 1.1.58
            http://www.snapgene.com
FEATURES             Location/Qualifiers
     source          1..6636
                     /organism="synthetic DNA construct"
                     /mol_type="other DNA"
     primer_bind     complement(44..63)
                     /label=pRS-marker
                     /note="pRS vectors, use to sequence yeast selectable
                     marker"
     enhancer        235..614
                     /label=CMV enhancer
                     /note="human cytomegalovirus immediate early enhancer"
     promoter        615..818
                     /label=CMV promoter
                     /note="human cytomegalovirus (CMV) immediate early
                     promoter"
     primer_bind     769..789
                     /label=CMV-F
                     /note="Human CMV immediate early promoter, forward primer"
     primer_bind     863..882
                     /label=T7
                     /note="T7 promoter, forward primer"
     promoter        863..881
                     /label=T7 promoter
                     /note="promoter for bacteriophage T7 RNA polymerase"
     protein_bind    911..935
                     /gene="mutant version of attB"
                     /label=attB1
                     /bound_moiety="BP Clonase(TM)"
                     /note="recombination site for the Gateway(R) BP reaction"
     protein_bind    complement(2076..2100)
                     /gene="mutant version of attB"
                     /label=attB2
                     /bound_moiety="BP Clonase(TM)"
                     /note="recombination site for the Gateway(R) BP reaction"
     CDS             2126..2167
                     /codon_start=1
                     /product="epitope tag from simian virus 5"
                     /label=V5 tag
                     /translation="GKPIPNPLLGLDST"
     primer_bind     complement(2207..2226)
                     /label=TK-pA-R
                     /note="Thymidine kinase polyA, reverse primer"
     polyA_signal    2251..2299
                     /label=HSV TK poly(A) signal
                     /note="herpes simplex virus thymidine kinase
                     polyadenylation signal (Cole and Stacy, 1985)"
     rep_origin      2501..2929
                     /direction=RIGHT
                     /label=f1 ori
                     /note="f1 bacteriophage origin of replication; arrow
                     indicates direction of (+) strand synthesis"
     primer_bind     complement(2588..2607)
                     /label=F1ori-R
                     /note="F1 origin, reverse primer"
     primer_bind     2798..2819
                     /label=F1ori-F
                     /note="F1 origin, forward primer"
     primer_bind     complement(2938..2958)
                     /label=pBABE 3'
                     /note="SV40 enhancer, reverse primer for pBABE vectors"
     promoter        2943..3272
                     /label=SV40 promoter
                     /note="SV40 enhancer and early promoter"
     rep_origin      3123..3258
                     /label=SV40 ori
                     /note="SV40 origin of replication"
     primer_bind     3185..3204
                     /label=SV40pro-F
                     /note="SV40 promoter/origin, forward primer"
     CDS             3339..4133
                     /codon_start=1
                     /gene="aph(3')-II (or nptII)"
                     /product="aminoglycoside phosphotransferase from Tn5"
                     /label=NeoR/KanR
                     /note="confers resistance to neomycin, kanamycin, and G418
                     (Geneticin(R))"
                     /translation="MIEQDGLHAGSPAAWVERLFGYDWAQQTIGCSDAAVFRLSAQGRP
                     VLFVKTDLSGALNELQDEAARLSWLATTGVPCAAVLDVVTEAGRDWLLLGEVPGQDLLS
                     SHLAPAEKVSIMADAMRRLHTLDPATCPFDHQAKHRIERARTRMEAGLVDQDDLDEEHQ
                     GLAPAELFARLKARMPDGEDLVVTHGDACLPNIMVENGRFSGFIDCGRLGVADRYQDIA
                     LATRDIAEELGGEWADRFLVLYGIAAPDSQRIAFYRLLDEFF"
     primer_bind     complement(3393..3412)
                     /label=Neo-R
                     /note="Neomycin resistance gene, reverse primer"
     primer_bind     4003..4022
                     /label=Neo-F
                     /note="Neomycin resistance gene, forward primer"
     polyA_signal    4309..4430
                     /label=SV40 poly(A) signal
                     /note="SV40 polyadenylation signal"
     primer_bind     complement(4346..4365)
                     /label=SV40pA-R
                     /note="SV40 polyA, reverse primer"
     primer_bind     4400..4419
                     /label=EBV-rev
                     /note="SV40 polyA terminator, reverse primer"
     primer_bind     complement(4479..4495)
                     /label=M13 rev
                     /note="common sequencing primer, one of multiple similar
                     variants"
     primer_bind     complement(4479..4495)
                     /label=M13 Reverse
                     /note="In lacZ gene. Also called M13-rev"
     primer_bind     complement(4492..4514)
                     /label=M13/pUC Reverse
                     /note="In lacZ gene"
     protein_bind    4503..4519
                     /label=lac operator
                     /bound_moiety="lac repressor encoded by lacI"
                     /note="The lac repressor binds to the lac operator to
                     inhibit transcription in E. coli. This inhibition can be
                     relieved by adding lactose or
                     isopropyl-beta-D-thiogalactopyranoside (IPTG)."
     promoter        complement(4527..4557)
                     /label=lac promoter
                     /note="promoter for the E. coli lac operon"
     protein_bind    4572..4593
                     /label=CAP binding site
                     /bound_moiety="E. coli catabolite activator protein"
                     /note="CAP binding activates transcription in the presence
                     of cAMP."
     primer_bind     complement(4710..4727)
                     /label=L4440
                     /note="L4440 vector, forward primer"
     rep_origin      complement(4881..5469)
                     /direction=LEFT
                     /label=ori
                     /note="high-copy-number ColE1/pMB1/pBR322/pUC origin of
                     replication"
     primer_bind     complement(4961..4980)
                     /label=pBR322ori-F
                     /note="pBR322 origin, forward primer"
     CDS             complement(5640..6500)
                     /codon_start=1
                     /gene="bla"
                     /product="beta-lactamase"
                     /label=AmpR
                     /note="confers resistance to ampicillin, carbenicillin, and
                     related antibiotics"
                     /translation="MSIQHFRVALIPFFAAFCLPVFAHPETLVKVKDAEDQLGARVGYI
                     ELDLNSGKILESFRPEERFPMMSTFKVLLCGAVLSRIDAGQEQLGRRIHYSQNDLVEYS
                     PVTEKHLTDGMTVRELCSAAITMSDNTAANLLLTTIGGPKELTAFLHNMGDHVTRLDRW
                     EPELNEAIPNDERDTTMPVAMATTLRKLLTGELLTLASRQQLIDWMEADKVAGPLLRSA
                     LPAGWFIADKSGAGERGSRGIIAALGPDGKPSRIVVIYTTGSQATMDERNRQIAEIGAS
                     LIKHW"
     primer_bind     6263..6282
                     /label=Amp-R
                     /note="Ampicillin resistance gene, reverse primer"
     promoter        complement(6501..6605)
                     /gene="bla"
                     /label=AmpR promoter
ORIGIN
        1 gacggatcgg gagatctccc gatcccctat ggtcgactct cagtacaatc tgctctgatg
       61 ccgcatagtt aagccagtat ctgctccctg cttgtgtgtt ggaggtcgct gagtagtgcg
      121 cgagcaaaat ttaagctaca acaaggcaag gcttgaccga caattgcatg aagaatctgc
      181 ttagggttag gcgttttgcg ctgcttcgcg atgtacgggc cagatatacg cgttgacatt
      241 gattattgac tagttattaa tagtaatcaa ttacggggtc attagttcat agcccatata
      301 tggagttccg cgttacataa cttacggtaa atggcccgcc tggctgaccg cccaacgacc
      361 cccgcccatt gacgtcaata atgacgtatg ttcccatagt aacgccaata gggactttcc
      421 attgacgtca atgggtggac tatttacggt aaactgccca cttggcagta catcaagtgt
      481 atcatatgcc aagtacgccc cctattgacg tcaatgacgg taaatggccc gcctggcatt
      541 atgcccagta catgacctta tgggactttc ctacttggca gtacatctac gtattagtca
      601 tcgctattac catggtgatg cggttttggc agtacatcaa tgggcgtgga tagcggtttg
      661 actcacgggg atttccaagt ctccacccca ttgacgtcaa tgggagtttg ttttggcacc
      721 aaaatcaacg ggactttcca aaatgtcgta acaactccgc cccattgacg caaatgggcg
      781 gtaggcgtgt acggtgggag gtctatataa gcagagctct ctggctaact agagaaccca
      841 ctgcttactg gcttatcgaa attaatacga ctcactatag ggagacccaa gctggctagt
      901 taagctatca acaagtttgt acaaaaaagc aggctccgcg gccgccccct tcaccatgct
      961 gccgccctta ccctcccgcc tcgggctgct gctgctgctg ctcctgtgcc cggcgcacgt
     1021 cggcggactg tggtgggctg tgggcagccc cttggttatg gaccctacca gcatctgcag
     1081 gaaggcacgg cggctggccg ggcggcaggc cgagttgtgc caggctgagc cggaagtggt
     1141 ggcagagcta gctcggggcg cccggctcgg ggtgcgagag tgccagttcc agttccgctt
     1201 ccgccgctgg aattgctcca gccacagcaa ggcctttgga cgcatcctgc aacaggacat
     1261 tcgggagacg gccttcgtgt tcgccatcac tgcggccggc gccagccacg ccgtcacgca
     1321 ggcctgttct atgggcgagc tgctgcagtg cggctgccag gcgccccgcg ggcgggcccc
     1381 tccccggccc tccggcctgc ccggcacccc cggaccccct ggccccgcgg gctccccgga
     1441 aggcagcgcc gcctgggagt ggggaggctg cggcgacgac gtggacttcg gggacgagaa
     1501 gtcgaggctc tttatggacg cacggcacaa gcggggacgc ggagacatcc gcgcgttggt
     1561 gcaactgcac aacaacgagg cgggcaggct ggccgtgcgg agccacacgc gcaccgagtg
     1621 caaatgccac gggctgtcgg gatcatgcgc gctgcgcacc tgctggcaga agctgcctcc
     1681 atttcgcgag gtgggcgcgc ggctgctgga gcgcttccac ggcgcctcac gcgtcatggg
     1741 caccaacgac ggcaaggccc tgctgcccgc cgtccgcacg ctcaagccgc cgggccgagc
     1801 ggacctcctc tacgccgccg attcgcccga cttctgcgcc cccaaccgac gcaccggctc
     1861 ccccggcacg cgcggtcgcg cctgcaatag cagcgccccg gacctcagcg gctgcgacct
     1921 gctgtgctgc ggccgcgggc accgccagga gagcgtgcag ctcgaagaga actgcctgtg
     1981 ccgcttccac tggtgctgcg tagtacagtg ccaccgctgc cgtgtgcgca aggagctcag
     2041 cctctgcctg tgcattctga agggtgggcg cgccgaccca gctttcttgt acaaagtggt
     2101 tgatctagag ggcccgcggt tcgaaggtaa gcctatccct aaccctctcc tcggtctcga
     2161 ttctacgcgt accggttagt aatgagttta aacgggggag gctaactgaa acacggaagg
     2221 agacaatacc ggaaggaacc cgcgctatga cggcaataaa aagacagaat aaaacgcacg
     2281 ggtgttgggt cgtttgttca taaacgcggg gttcggtccc agggctggca ctctgtcgat
     2341 accccaccga gaccccattg gggccaatac gcccgcgttt cttccttttc cccaccccac
     2401 cccccaagtt cgggtgaagg cccagggctc gcagccaacg tcggggcggc aggccctgcc
     2461 atagcagatc tgcgcagctg gggctctagg gggtatcccc nnnnnnnnnn nnnnnnnnnn
     2521 nnnnnnnnnn nnnnnnnnnn nnnnnnnnnn nnnnnnnnnn nnnnnnnnnn nnnnnnnnnn
     2581 nnnnnnnnnn nnnnnnnnnn nnnnnnnnnn nnnnnnnnnn nnnncgccgg ctttccccgt
     2641 caagctctaa atcggggcan nnnnnnnnnn nnnnnnnnnn nnnnnnnnnn nnnnnnnnnn
     2701 nnnnnnnnnn nnnnnnannn nnnnnnnnnn nnnnnnnnnn nnnnnnnnnn nnnnnnnnnn
     2761 nnnnnncctt tgacgttgga gtccacgttc tttaatagtg gactcttgtt ccaaactgga
     2821 acaacactca accctatctc ggtctattct tttgatttat aagggatttt ggggatttcg
     2881 gcctattggt taaaaaatga gctgatttaa caaaaattta acgcgaatta attctgtgga
     2941 atgtgtgtca gttagggtgt ggaaagtccc caggctcccc agcaggcaga agtatgcaaa
     3001 gcatgcatct caattagtca gcaaccaggt gtggaaagtc cccaggctcc ccagcaggca
     3061 gaagtatgca aagcatgcat ctcaattagt cagcaaccat agtcccgccc ctaactccgc
     3121 ccatcccgcc cctaactccg cccagttccg cccattctcc gccccatggc tgactaattt
     3181 tttttattta tgcagaggcc gaggccgcct ctgcctctga gctattccag aagtagtgag
     3241 gaggcttttt tggaggccta ggcttttgca aaaagctccc gggagcttgt atatccattt
     3301 tcggatctga tcaagagaca ggatgaggat cgtttcgcat gattgaacaa gatggattgc
     3361 acgcaggttc tccggccgct tgggtggaga ggctattcgg ctatgactgg gcacaacaga
     3421 caatcggctg ctctgatgcc gccgtgttcc ggctgtcagc gcaggggcgc ccggttcttt
     3481 ttgtcaagac cgacctgtcc ggtgccctga atgaactgca ggacgaggca gcgcggctat
     3541 cgtggctggc cacgacgggc gttccttgcg cagctgtgct cgacgttgtc actgaagcgg
     3601 gaagggactg gctgctattg ggcgaagtgc cggggcagga tctcctgtca tctcaccttg
     3661 ctcctgccga gaaagtatcc atcatggctg atgcaatgcg gcggctgcat acgcttgatc
     3721 cggctacctg cccattcgac caccaagcga aacatcgcat cgagcgagca cgtactcgga
     3781 tggaagccgg tcttgtcgat caggatgatc tggacgaaga gcatcagggg ctcgcgccag
     3841 ccgaactgtt cgccaggctc aaggcgcgca tgcccgacgg cgaggatctc gtcgtgaccc
     3901 atggcgatgc ctgcttgccg aatatcatgg tggaaaatgg ccgcttttct ggattcatcg
     3961 actgtggccg gctgggtgtg gcggaccgct atcaggacat agcgttggct acccgtgata
     4021 ttgctgaaga gcttggcggc gaatgggctg accgcttcct cgtgctttac ggtatcgccg
     4081 ctcccgattc gcagcgcatc gccttctatc gccttcttga cgagttcttc tgagcgggac
     4141 tctggggttc gcgaaatgac cgaccaagcg acgcccaacc tgccatcacg agatttcgat
     4201 tccaccgccg ccttctatga aaggttgggc ttcggaatcg ttttccggga cgccggctgg
     4261 atgatcctcc agcgcgggga tctcatgctg gagttcttcg cccaccccaa cttgtttatt
     4321 gcagcttata atggttacaa ataaagcaat agcatcacaa atttcacaaa taaagcattt
     4381 ttttcactgc attctagttg tggtttgtcc aaactcatca atgtatctta tcatgtctgt
     4441 ataccgtcga cctctagcta gagcttggcg taatcatggt catagctgtt tcctgtgtga
     4501 aattgttatc cgctcacaat tccacacaac atacgagccg gaagcataaa gtgtaaagcc
     4561 tggggtgcct aatgagtgag ctaactcaca ttaattgcgt tgcgctcact gcccgctttc
     4621 cagtcgggaa acctgtcgtg ccagctgcat taatgaatcg gccaacgcgc ggggagaggc
     4681 ggtttgcgta ttgggcgctc ttccgcttcc tcgctcactg actcgctgcg ctcggtcgtt
     4741 cggctgcggc gagcggtatc agctcactca aaggcggtaa tacggttatc cacagaatca
     4801 ggggataacg caggaaagaa catgtgagca aaaggccagc aaaaggccag gaaccgtaaa
     4861 aaggccgcgt tgctggcgtt tttccatagg ctccgccccc ctgacgagca tcacaaaaat
     4921 cgacgctcaa gtcagaggtg gcgaaacccg acaggactat aaagatacca ggcgtttccc
     4981 cctggaagct ccctcgtgcg ctctcctgtt ccgaccctgc cgcttaccgg atacctgtcc
     5041 gcctttctcc cttcgggaag cgtggcgctt tctcaatgct cacgctgtag gtatctcagt
     5101 tcggtgtagg tcgttcgctc caagctgggc tgtgtgcacg aaccccccgt tcagcccgac
     5161 cgctgcgcct tatccggtaa ctatcgtctt gagtccaacc cggtaagaca cgacttatcg
     5221 ccactggcag cagccactgg taacaggatt agcagagcga ggtatgtagg cggtgctaca
     5281 gagttcttga agtggtggcc taactacggc tacactagaa ggacagtatt tggtatctgc
     5341 gctctgctga agccagttac cttcggaaaa agagttggta gctcttgatc cggcaaacaa
     5401 accaccgctg gtagcggtgg tttttttgtt tgcaagcagc agattacgcg cagaaaaaaa
     5461 ggatctcaag aagatccttt gatcttttct acggggtctg acgctcagtg gaacgaaaac
     5521 tcacgttaag ggattttggt catgagatta tcaaaaagga tcttcaccta gatcctttta
     5581 aattaaaaat gaagttttaa atcaatctaa agtatatatg agtaaacttg gtctgacagt
     5641 taccaatgct taatcagtga ggcacctatc tcagcgatct gtctatttcg ttcatccata
     5701 gttgcctgac tccccgtcgt gtagataact acgatacggg agggcttacc atctggcccc
     5761 agtgctgcaa tgataccgcg agacccacgc tcaccggctc cagatttatc agcaataaac
     5821 cagccagccg gaagggccga gcgcagaagt ggtcctgcaa ctttatccgc ctccatccag
     5881 tctattaatt gttgccggga agctagagta agtagttcgc cagttaatag tttgcgcaac
     5941 gttgttgcca ttgctacagg catcgtggtg tcacgctcgt cgtttggtat ggcttcattc
     6001 agctccggtt cccaacgatc aaggcgagtt acatgatccc ccatgttgtg caaaaaagcg
     6061 gttagctcct tcggtcctcc gatcgttgtc agaagtaagt tggccgcagt gttatcactc
     6121 atggttatgg cagcactgca taattctctt actgtcatgc catccgtaag atgcttttct
     6181 gtgactggtg agtactcaac caagtcattc tgagaatagt gtatgcggcg accgagttgc
     6241 tcttgcccgg cgtcaatacg ggataatacc gcgccacata gcagaacttt aaaagtgctc
     6301 atcattggaa aacgttcttc ggggcgaaaa ctctcaagga tcttaccgct gttgagatcc
     6361 agttcgatgt aacccactcg tgcacccaac tgatcttcag catcttttac tttcaccagc
     6421 gtttctgggt gagcaaaaac aggaaggcaa aatgccgcaa aaaagggaat aagggcgaca
     6481 cggaaatgtt gaatactcat actcttcctt tttcaatatt attgaagcat ttatcagggt
     6541 tattgtctca tgagcggata catatttgaa tgtatttaga aaaataaaca aataggggtt
     6601 ccgcgcacat ttccccgaaa agtgccacct gacgtc
//
